>Addgene plasmid #212023 | pMX-IG-ATG3 (C264A) | depositor full sequence | sequence record 413595 | pMX-IG-ATG3 (C264A) sequence 6843 bps
GGGCCGGCGCGCCGCGGCCGCTACGTAAATTCCGCCCCTCTCCCTCCCCCCCCCCTAACGTTACTGGCCG
AAGCCGCTTGGAATAAGGCCGGTGTGCGTTTGTCTATATGTTATTTTCCACCATATTGCCGTCTTTTGGC
AATGTGAGGGCCCGGAAACCTGGCCCTGTCTTCTTGACGAGCATTCCTAGGGGTCTTTCCCCTCTCGCCA
AAGGAATGCAAGGTCTGTTGAATGTCGTGAAGGAAGCAGTTCCTCTGGAAGCTTCTTGAAGACAAACAAC
GTCTGTAGCGACCCTTTGCAGGCAGCGGAACCCCCCACCTGGCGACAGGTGCCTCTGCGGCCAAAAGCCA
CGTGTATAAGATACACCTGCAAAGGCGGCACAACCCCAGTGCCACGTTGTGAGTTGGATAGTTGTGGAAA
GAGTCAAATGGCTCTCCTCAAGCGTATTCAACAAGGGGCTGAAGGATGCCCAGAAGGTACCCCATTGTAT
GGGATCTGATCTGGGGCCTCGGTGCACATGCTTTACATGTGTTTAGTCGAGGTTAAAAAACGTCTAGGCC
CCCCGAACCACGGGGACGTGGTTTTCCTTTGAAAAACACGATGATAAGCTTGCCACAACCATGGTGAGCA
AGGGCGAGGAGCTGTTCACCGGGGTGGTGCCCATCCTGGTCGAGCTGGACGGCGACGTAAACGGCCACAA
GTTCAGCGTGTCCGGCGAGGGCGAGGGCGATGCCACCTACGGCAAGCTGACCCTGAAGTTCATCTGCACC
ACCGGCAAGCTGCCCGTGCCCTGGCCCACCCTCGTGACCACCTTCGGCTACGGCCTGCAGTGCTTCGCCC
GCTACCCCGACCACATGAAGCAGCACGACTTCTTCAAGTCCGCCATGCCCGAAGGCTACGTCCAGGAGCG
CACCATCTTCTTCAAGGACGACGGCAACTACAAGACCCGCGCCGAGGTGAAGTTCGAGGGCGACACCCTG
GTGAACCGCATCGAGCTGAAGGGCATCGACTTCAAGGAGGACGGCAACATCCTGGGGCACAAGCTGGAGT
ACAACTACAACAGCCACAACGTCTATATCATGGCCGACAAGCAGAAGAACGGCATCAAGGTGAACTTCAA
GATCCGCCACAACATCGAGGACGGCAGCGTGCAGCTCGCCGACCACTACCAGCAGAACACCCCCATCGGC
GACGGCCCCGTGCTGCTGCCCGACAACCACTACCTGAGCTACCAGTCCGCCCTGAGCAAAGACCCCAACG
AGAAGCGCGATCACATGGTCCTGCTGGAGTTCGTGACCGCCGCCGGGATCACTCTCGGCATGGACGAGCT
GTACAAGAGCGGCCCAGCCACAGTGGTCGACGATAAAATAAAAGATTTTATTTAGTCTCCAGAAAAAGGG
GGGAATGAAAGACCCCACCTGTAGGTTTGGCAAGCTAGCTTAAGTAACGCCATTTTGGAAGGCATGGAAA
AATACATAACTGAGAATAGAGAAGTTCAGATCAAGGTCAGGAACAGATGGAACAGCTGAATATGGGCCAA
ACAGGATATCTGTGGTAAGCAGTTCCTGCCCCGGCTCAGGGCCAAGAACAGATGGAACAGCTGAATATGG
GCCAAACAGGATATCTGTGGTAAGCAGTTCCTGCCCCGGCTCAGGGCCAAGAACAGATGGTCCCCAGATG
CGGTCCAGCCCTCAGCAGTTTCTAGAGAACCATCAGATGTTTCCAGGGTGCCCCAAGGACCTGAAATGAC
CCTGTGCCTTATTTGAACTAACCAATCAGTTCGCTTCTCGCTTCTGTTCGCGCGCTTCTGCTCCCCGAGC
TCAATAAAAGAGCCCACAACCCCTCACTCGGGGCGCCAGTCCTCCGATTGACTGAGTCGCCCGGGTACCC
GTGTATCCAATAAACCCTCTTGCAGTTGCATCCGACTTGTGGTCTCGCTGTTCCTTGGGAGGGTCTCCTC
TGAGTGATTGACTACCCGTCAGCGGGGGTCTTTCATTCTGCATTAATGAATCGGCCAACGCGCGGGGAGA
GGCGGTTTGCGTATTGGGCGCTCTTCCGCTTCCTCGCTCACTGACTCGCTGCGCTCGGTCGTTCGGCTGC
GGCGAGCGGTATCAGCTCACTCAAAGGCGGTAATACGGTTATCCACAGAATCAGGGGATAACGCAGGAAA
GAACATGTGAGCAAAAGGCCAGCAAAAGGCCAGGAACCGTAAAAAGGCCGCGTTGCTGGCGTTTTTCCAT
AGGCTCCGCCCCCCTGACGAGCATCACAAAAATCGACGCTCAAGTCAGAGGTGGCGAAACCCGACAGGAC
TATAAAGATACCAGGCGTTTCCCCCTGGAAGCTCCCTCGTGCGCTCTCCTGTTCCGACCCTGCCGCTTAC
CGGATACCTGTCCGCCTTTCTCCCTTCGGGAAGCGTGGCGCTTTCTCATAGCTCACGCTGTAGGTATCTC
AGTTCGGTGTAGGTCGTTCGCTCCAAGCTGGGCTGTGTGCACGAACCCCCCGTTCAGCCCGACCGCTGCG
CCTTATCCGGTAACTATCGTCTTGAGTCCAACCCGGTAAGACACGACTTATCGCCACTGGCAGCAGCCAC
TGGTAACAGGATTAGCAGAGCGAGGTATGTAGGCGGTGCTACAGAGTTCTTGAAGTGGTGGCCTAACTAC
GGCTACACTAGAAGGACAGTATTTGGTATCTGCGCTCTGCTGAAGCCAGTTACCTTCGGAAAAAGAGTTG
GTAGCTCTTGATCCGGCAAACAAACCACCGCTGGTAGCGGTGGTTTTTTTGTTTGCAAGCAGCAGATTAC
GCGCAGAAAAAAAGGATCTCAAGAAGATCCTTTGATCTTTTCTACGGGGTCTGACGCTCAGTGGAACGAA
AACTCACGTTAAGGGATTTTGGTCATGAGATTATCAAAAAGGATCTTCACCTAGATCCTTTTGCGGCCGG
CCGCAAATCAATCTAAAGTATATATGAGTAAACTTGGTCTGACAGTTACCAATGCTTAATCAGTGAGGCA
CCTATCTCAGCGATCTGTCTATTTCGTTCATCCATAGTTGCCTGACTCCCCGTCGTGTAGATAACTACGA
TACGGGAGGGCTTACCATCTGGCCCCAGTGCTGCAATGATACCGCGAGACCCACGCTCACCGGCTCCAGA
TTTATCAGCAATAAACCAGCCAGCCGGAAGGGCCGAGCGCAGAAGTGGTCCTGCAACTTTATCCGCCTCC
ATCCAGTCTATTAATTGTTGCCGGGAAGCTAGAGTAAGTAGTTCGCCAGTTAATAGTTTGCGCAACGTTG
TTGCCATTGCTACAGGCATCGTGGTGTCACGCTCGTCGTTTGGTATGGCTTCATTCAGCTCCGGTTCCCA
ACGATCAAGGCGAGTTACATGATCCCCCATGTTGTGCAAAAAAGCGGTTAGCTCCTTCGGTCCTCCGATC
GTTGTCAGAAGTAAGTTGGCCGCAGTGTTATCACTCATGGTTATGGCAGCACTGCATAATTCTCTTACTG
TCATGCCATCCGTAAGATGCTTTTCTGTGACTGGTGAGTACTCAACCAAGTCATTCTGAGAATAGTGTAT
GCGGCGACCGAGTTGCTCTTGCCCGGCGTCAACACGGGATAATACCGCGCCACATAGCAGAACTTTAAAA
GTGCTCATCATTGGAAAACGTTCTTCGGGGCGAAAACTCTCAAGGATCTTACCGCTGTTGAGATCCAGTT
CGATGTAACCCACTCGTGCACCCAACTGATCTTCAGCATCTTTTACTTTCACCAGCGTTTCTGGGTGAGC
AAAAACAGGAAGGCAAAATGCCGCAAAAAAGGGAATAAGGGCGACACGGAAATGTTGAATACTCATACTC
TTCCTTTTTCAATATTATTGAAGCATTTATCAGGGTTATTGTCTCATGAGCGGATACATATTTGAATGTA
TTTAGAAAAATAAACAAATAGGGGTTCCGCGCACATTTCCTGCATAATGAAAGACCCCACCTGTAGGTTT
GGCAAGCTAGCTTAAGTAACGCCATTTTGCAAGGCATGGAAAAATACATAACTGAGAATAGAAAAGTTCA
GATCAAGGTCAGGAACAGATGGAACAGCTGAATATGGGCCAAAGCGGATATCTGTGGTAAGCAGTTCCTG
CCCCGGCTCAGGGCCAAGAACAGATGGAACAGCTGAATATGGGCCAAACAGGATATCTGTGGTAAGCAGT
TCCTGCCCCGGCTCAGGGCCAAGAACAGATGGTCCCCAGATGCGGTCCAGCCCTCAGCAGTTTCTAGAGA
ACCATCAGATGTTTCCAGGGTGCCCCAAGGACCTGAAATGACCCTGTGCCTTATTTGAACTAACCAATCA
GTTCGCTTCTCGCTTCTGTTCGCGCGCTTCTGCTCCCCGAGCTCAATAAAAGAGCCCACAACCCCTCACT
CGGGGCGCCAGTCCTCCGATTGACTGAGTCGCCCGGGTACCCGTGTATCCAATAAACCCTCTTGCAGTTG
CATCCGACTTGTGGTCTCGCTGTTCCTTGGGAGGGTCTCCTCTGAGTGATTGACTACCCGTCAGCGGGGG
TCTTTCATTTGGGGGCTCGTCCGGGATCGGGAGACCCCTGCCCAGGGACCACCGACCCACCACCGGGAGG
TAAGCTGGCCAGCAACTTATCTGTGTCTGTCCGATTGTCTAGTGTCTATGACTGATTTTATGCGCCTGCG
TCGGTACTAGTTAGCTAACTAGCTCTGTATCTGGCGGACCCGTGGTGGAACTGACGAGTTCGGAACACCC
GGCCGCAACCCTGGGAGACGTCCCAGGGATCTCGGGGGCCGTTTTTGTGGCCCGACCTGAGTCCAAAAAT
CCCGATCGTTTTGGACTCTTTGGTGCACCCCCCTTAGAGGAGGGATATGTGGTTCTGGTAGGAGACGAGA
ACCTAAAACAGTTCCCGCCTCCGTCTGAATTTTTGCTTTCGGTTTGGGACCGAAGCCGCGCCGCGCGTCT
TGTCTGCTGCAGCATCGTTCTGTGTTGTCTCTGTCTGACTGTGTTTCTGTATTTGTCTGAAAATATGGGC
CCGGGCCAGACTGTTACCACTCCCTTAAGTTTGACCTTAGGTCACTGGAAAGATGTCGAGCGGATCGCTC
ACAACCAGTCGGTAGATGTCAAGAAGAGACGTTGGGTTACCTTCTGCTCTGCAGAATGGCCAACCTTTAA
CGTCGGATGGCCGCGAGACGGCACCTTTAACCGAGACCTCATCACCCAGGTTAAGATCAAGGTCTTTTCA
CCTGGCCCGCATGGACACCCAGACCAGGTCCCCTACATCGTGACCTGGGAAGCCTTGGCTTTTGACCCCC
CTCCCTGGGTCAAGCCCTTTGTACACCCTAAGCCTCCGCCTCCTCTTCCTCCATCCGCCCCGTCTCTCCC
CCTTGAACCTCCTCGTTCGACCCCGCCTCGATCCTCCCTTTATCCAGCCCTCACTCCTTCTCTAGGCGCC
CCCATATGGCCATATGAGATCTTATATGGGGCACCCCCGCCCCTTGTAAACTTCCCTGACCCTGACATGA
CAAGAGTTACTAACAGCCCCTCTCTCCAAGCTCACTTACAGGCTCTCTACTTAGTCCAGCACGAAGTCTG
GAGACCTCTGGCGGCAGCCTACCAAGAACAACTGGACCGACCGGTGGTACCTCACCCTTACCGAGTCGGC
GACACAGTGTGGGTCCGCCGACACCAGACTAAGAACCTAGAACCTCGCTGGAAAGGACCTTACACAGTCC
TGCTGACCACCCCCACCGCCCTCAAAGTAGACGGCATCGCAGCTTGGATACACGCCGCCCACGTGAAGGC
TGCCGACCCCGGGGGTGGACCATCCTCTAGACTGCCGGATCTAGCTAGTTAATTAAGGATCCCAGTGTGG
TGGTACGGAATTCATGCAGAATGTGATTAATACTGTGAAGGGAAAGGCACTGGAAGTGGCTGAGTACCTG
ACCCCGGTCCTCAAGGAATCAAAGTTTAAGGAAACAGGTGTAATTACCCCAGAAGAGTTTGTGGCAGCTG
GAGATCACCTAGTCCACCACTGTCCAACATGGCAATGGGCTACAGGGGAAGAATTGAAAGTGAAGGCATA
CCTACCAACAGGCAAACAATTTTTGGTAACCAAAAATGTGCCGTGCTATAAGCGGTGCAAACAGATGGAA
TATTCAGATGAATTGGAAGCTATCATTGAAGAAGATGATGGTGATGGCGGATGGGTAGATACATATCACA
ACACAGGTATTACAGGAATAACGGAAGCCGTTAAAGAGATCACACTGGAAAATAAGGACAATATAAGGCT
TCAAGATTGCTCAGCACTATGTGAAGAGGAAGAAGATGAAGATGAAGGAGAAGCTGCAGATATGGAAGAA
TATGAAGAGAGTGGATTGTTGGAAACAGATGAGGCTACCCTAGATACAAGGAAAATAGTAGAAGCTTGTA
AAGCCAAAACTGATGCTGGCGGTGAAGATGCTATTTTGCAAACCAGAACTTATGACCTTTACATCACTTA
TGATAAATATTACCAGACTCCACGATTATGGTTGTTTGGCTATGATGAGCAACGGCAGCCTTTAACAGTT
GAGCACATGTATGAAGACATCAGTCAGGATCATGTGAAGAAAACAGTGACCATTGAAAATCACCCTCATC
TGCCACCACCTCCCATGTGTTCAGTTCACCCAGCGAGGCATGCTGAGGTGATGAAGAAAATCATTGAGAC
TGTTGCAGAAGGAGGGGGAGAACTTGGAGTTCATATGTATCTTCTTATTTTCTTGAAATTTGTACAAGCT
GTCATTCCAACAATAGAATATGACTACACAAGACACTTCACAATGTAACTCGA
Features (pLannotate 1.2.2; 13 found; start..end, strand, type, name):
     35..607     +  misc_feature   IRES: internal ribosome entry site (IRES) of the encephalomyocarditis virus (EMCV)
    621..1337    +  CDS            EYFP: EYFP is a basic (constitutively fluorescent) green/yellow fluorescent protein published in 1996, derived from Aequorea victoria. It is reported to be a very rapidly-maturing weak dimer with high acid sensitivity.
   1404..1525    +  LTR            3' LTR (ΔU3) (fragment): self-inactivating 3' long terminal repeat (LTR) from Moloney murine leukemia virus
   1526..1995    +  LTR            LTR: long terminal repeat from Moloney murine leukemia virus
   1998..2051    -  CDS            lacI (fragment): lac repressor; lacI; The lac repressor binds to the lac operator to inhibit transcription in E. coli. This inhibition can be relieved by adding lactose or isopropyl-β-D-thiogalactopyranoside (IPTG).
   2234..2822    -  rep_origin     ori: high-copy-number ColE1/pMB1/pBR322/pUC origin of replication
   2986..3846    -  CDS            AmpR: β-lactamase; bla; confers resistance to ampicillin, carbenicillin, and related antibiotics
   3847..3951    -  promoter       AmpR promoter: bla
   3966..4559    +  LTR            LTR: long terminal repeat from Moloney murine leukemia virus
   4622..4979    +  misc_feature   MMLV Ψ: packaging signal of Moloney murine leukemia virus (MMLV)
   5044..5460    +  CDS            gag (truncated): truncated Moloney murine leukemia virus (MMLV) gag gene lacking the start codon
   5470..5844    +  misc_feature   pol region: Moloney murine leukemia virus (MMLV) pol region containing the splice acceptor site
   5894..6835    +  CDS            ATG3: ATG3_HUMAN - Also known as APG3, APG3L. Experimental evidence at protein level: Swiss-Prot protein existence level 1. E2 conjugating enzyme required for the cytoplasm to vacuole transport (Cvt), autophagy, and mitochondrial homeostasis. Responsible for the E2-like covalent binding of phosphatidylethanolamine to the C- terminal Gly of ATG8-like proteins (GABARAP, GABARAPL1, GABARAPL2 or MAP1LC3A). The ATG12-ATG5 conjugate plays a role of an E3 and promotes the transfer of ATG8-like proteins from ATG3 to phosphatidylethanolamine (PE). This step is required for the membrane association of ATG8-li
