>Addgene plasmid #212023 | pMX-IG-ATG3 (C264A) | addgene full sequence | sequence record 422857 | Addgene NGS Result
TCGGAAAAAGAGTTGGTAGCTCTTGATCCGGCAAACAAACCACCGCTGGTAGCGGTGGTTTTTTTGTTTG
CAAGCAGCAGATTACGCGCAGAAAAAAAGGATCTCAAGAAGATCCTTTGATCTTTTCTACGGGGTCTGAC
GCTCAGTGGAACGAAAACTCACGTTAAGGGATTTTGGTCATGAGATTATCAAAAAGGATCTTCACCTAGA
TCCTTTTGCGGCCGGCCGCAAATCAATCTAAAGTATATATGAGTAAACTTGGTCTGACAGTTACCAATGC
TTAATCAGTGAGGCACCTATCTCAGCGATCTGTCTATTTCGTTCATCCATAGTTGCCTGACTCCCCGTCG
TGTAGATAACTACGATACGGGAGGGCTTACCATCTGGCCCCAGTGCTGCAATGATACCGCGAGACCCACG
CTCACCGGCTCCAGATTTATCAGCAATAAACCAGCCAGCCGGAAGGGCCGAGCGCAGAAGTGGTCCTGCA
ACTTTATCCGCCTCCATCCAGTCTATTAATTGTTGCCGGGAAGCTAGAGTAAGTAGTTCGCCAGTTAATA
GTTTGCGCAACGTTGTTGCCATTGCTACAGGCATCGTGGTGTCACGCTCGTCGTTTGGTATGGCTTCATT
CAGCTCCGGTTCCCAACGATCAAGGCGAGTTACATGATCCCCCATGTTGTGCAAAAAAGCGGTTAGCTCC
TTCGGTCCTCCGATCGTTGTCAGAAGTAAGTTGGCCGCAGTGTTATCACTCATGGTTATGGCAGCACTGC
ATAATTCTCTTACTGTCATGCCATCCGTAAGATGCTTTTCTGTGACTGGTGAGTACTCAACCAAGTCATT
CTGAGAATAGTGTATGCGGCGACCGAGTTGCTCTTGCCCGGCGTCAATACGGGATAATACCGCGCCACAT
AGCAGAACTTTAAAAGTGCTCATCATTGGAAAACGTTCTTCGGGGCGAAAACTCTCAAGGATCTTACCGC
TGTTGAGATCCAGTTCGATGTAACCCACTCGTGCACCCAACTGATCTTCAGCATCTTTTACTTTCACCAG
CGTTTCTGGGTGAGCAAAAACAGGAAGGCAAAATGCCGCAAAAAAGGGAATAAGGGCGACACGGAAATGT
TGAATACTCATACTCTTCCTTTTTCAATATTATTGAAGCATTTATCAGGGTTATTGTCTCATGAGCGGAT
ACATATTTGAATGTATTTAGAAAAATAAACAAATAGGGGTTCCGCGCACATTTCCCCGAAAAGTGCCACC
TGCATAATGAAAGACCCCACCTGTAGGTTTGGCAAGCTAGCTTAAGTAACGCCATTTTGCAAGGCATGGA
AAAATACATAACTGAGAATAGAGAAGTTCAGATCAAGGTCAGGAACAGATGGAACAGCTGAATATGGGCC
AAACAGGATATCTGTGGTAAGCAGTTCCTGCCCCGGCTCAGGGCCAAGAACAGATGGAACAGCTGAATAT
GGGCCAAACAGGATATCTGTGGTAAGCAGTTCCTGCCCCGGCTCAGGGCCAAGAACAGATGGTCCCCAGA
TGCGGTCCAGCCCTCAGCAGTTTCTAGAGAACCATCAGATGTTTCCAGGGTGCCCCAAGGACCTGAAATG
ACCCTGTGCCTTATTTGAACTAACCAATCAGTTCGCTTCTCGCTTCTGTTCGCGCGCTTCTGCTCCCCGA
GCTCAATAAAAGAGCCCACAACCCCTCACTCGGGGCGCCAGTCCTCCGATTGACTGAGTCGCCCGGGTAC
CCGTGTATCCAATAAACCCTCTTGCAGTTGCATCCGACTTGTGGTCTCGCTGTTCCTTGGGAGGGTCTCC
TCTGAGTGATTGACTACCCGTCAGCGGGGGTCTTTCACATGCAGCATGTATCAAAATTAATTTGGTTTTT
TTTCTTAAGTATTTACATTAAATGGCCATAGTTGCATTAATGAATCGGCCAACGCGCGGGGAGAGGCGGT
TTGCGTATTGGGCGCTCTTCCGCTTCCTCGCTCACTGACTCGCTGCGCTCGGTCGTTCGGCTGCGGCGAG
CGGTATCAGCTCACTCAAAGGCGGTAATACGGTTATCCACAGAATCAGGGGATAACGCAGGAAAGAACAT
GTGAGCAAAAGGCCAGCAAAAGGCCAGGAACCGTAAAAAGGCCGCGTTGCTGGCGTTTTTCCATAGGCTC
CGCCCCCCTGACGAGCATCACAAAAATCGACGCTCAAGTCAGAGGTGGCGAAACCCGACAGGACTATAAA
GATACCAGGCGTTTCCCCCTGGAAGCTCCCTCGTGCGCTCTCCTGTTCCGACCCTGCCGCTTACCGGATA
CCTGTCCGCCTTTCTCCCTTCGGGAAGCGTGGCGCTTTCTCATAGCTCACGCTGTAGGTATCTCAGTTCG
GTGTAGGTCGTTCGCTCCAAGCTGGGCTGTGTGCACGAACCCCCCGTTCAGCCCGACCGCTGCGCCTTAT
CCGGTAACTATCGTCTTGAGTCCAACCCGGTAAGACACGACTTATCGCCACTGGCAGCAGCCACTGGTAA
CAGGATTAGCAGAGCGAGGTATGTAGGCGGTGCTACAGAGTTCTTGAAGTGGTGGCCTAACTACGGCTAC
ACTAGAAGAACAGTATTTGGTATCTGCGCTCTGCTGAAGCCAGTTACCT
Features (pLannotate 1.2.2; 6 found; start..end, strand, type, name):
    271..1131    -  CDS            AmpR: β-lactamase; bla; confers resistance to ampicillin, carbenicillin, and related antibiotics
   1132..1236    -  promoter       AmpR promoter: bla
   1266..1387    +  LTR            3' LTR (ΔU3) (fragment): self-inactivating 3' long terminal repeat (LTR) from Moloney murine leukemia virus
   1388..1857    +  LTR            LTR: long terminal repeat from Moloney murine leukemia virus
   1923..1975    -  CDS            lacI (fragment): lac repressor; lacI; The lac repressor binds to the lac operator to inhibit transcription in E. coli. This inhibition can be relieved by adding lactose or isopropyl-β-D-thiogalactopyranoside (IPTG).
   2158..107     -  rep_origin     ori (across the origin): high-copy-number ColE1/pMB1/pBR322/pUC origin of replication
