>Addgene plasmid #212023 | pMX-IG-ATG3 (C264A) | addgene full sequence | sequence record 445587 | Addgene NGS Result
TGCGCGTAATCTGCTGCTTGCAAACAAAAAAACCACCGCTACCAGCGGTGGTTTGTTTGCCGGATCAAGA
GCTACCAACTCTTTTTCCGAAGGTAACTGGCTTCAGCAGAGCGCAGATACCAAATACTGTTCTTCTAGTG
TAGCCGTAGTTAGGCCACCACTTCAAGAACTCTGTAGCACCGCCTACATACCTCGCTCTGCTAATCCTGT
TACCAGTGGCTGCTGCCAGTGGCGATAAGTCGTGTCTTACCGGGTTGGACTCAAGACGATAGTTACCGGA
TAAGGCGCAGCGGTCGGGCTGAACGGGGGGTTCGTGCACACAGCCCAGCTTGGAGCGAACGACCTACACC
GAACTGAGATACCTACAGCGTGAGCTATGAGAAAGCGCCACGCTTCCCGAAGGGAGAAAGGCGGACAGGT
ATCCGGTAAGCGGCAGGGTCGGAACAGGAGAGCGCACGAGGGAGCTTCCAGGGGGAAACGCCTGGTATCT
TTATAGTCCTGTCGGGTTTCGCCACCTCTGACTTGAGCGTCGATTTTTGTGATGCTCGTCAGGGGGGCGG
AGCCTATGGAAAAACGCCAGCAACGCGGCCTTTTTACGGTTCCTGGCCTTTTGCTGGCCTTTTGCTCACA
TGTTCTTTCCTGCGTTATCCCCTGATTCTGTGGATAACCGTATTACCGCCTTTGAGTGAGCTGATACCGC
TCGCCGCAGCCGAACGACCGAGCGCAGCGAGTCAGTGAGCGAGGAAGCGGAAGAGCGCCCAATACGCAAA
CCGCCTCTCCCCGCGCGTTGGCCGATTCATTAATGCAACTATGGCCATTTAATGTAAATACTTAAGAAAA
AAAACCAAATTAATTTTGATACATGCTGCATGTGAAAGACCCCCGCTGACGGGTAGTCAATCACTCAGAG
GAGACCCTCCCAAGGAACAGCGAGACCACAAGTCGGATGCAACTGCAAGAGGGTTTATTGGATACACGGG
TACCCGGGCGACTCAGTCAATCGGAGGACTGGCGCCCCGAGTGAGGGGTTGTGGGCTCTTTTATTGAGCT
CGGGGAGCAGAAGCGCGCGAACAGAAGCGAGAAGCGAACTGATTGGTTAGTTCAAATAAGGCACAGGGTC
ATTTCAGGTCCTTGGGGCACCCTGGAAACATCTGATGGTTCTCTAGAAACTGCTGAGGGCTGGACCGCAT
CTGGGGACCATCTGTTCTTGGCCCTGAGCCGGGGCAGGAACTGCTTACCACAGATATCCTGTTTGGCCCA
TATTCAGCTGTTCCATCTGTTCCTGACCTTGATCTGAACTTTTCTATTCTCAGTTATGTATTTTTCCATG
CCTTGCAAAATGGCGTTACTTAAGCTAGCTTGCCAAACCTACAGGTGGGGTCTTTCATTATGCAGGTGGC
ACTTTTCGGGGAAATGTGCGCGGAACCCCTATTTGTTTATTTTTCTAAATACATTCAAATATGTATCCGC
TCATGAGACAATAACCCTGATAAATGCTTCAATAATATTGAAAAAGGAAGAGTATGAGTATTCAACATTT
CCGTGTCGCCCTTATTCCCTTTTTTGCGGCATTTTGCCTTCCTGTTTTTGCTCACCCAGAAACGCTGGTG
AAAGTAAAAGATGCTGAAGATCAGTTGGGTGCACGAGTGGGTTACATCGAACTGGATCTCAACAGCGGTA
AGATCCTTGAGAGTTTTCGCCCCGAAGAACGTTTTCCAATGATGAGCACTTTTAAAGTTCTGCTATGTGG
CGCGGTATTATCCCGTATTGACGCCGGGCAAGAGCAACTCGGTCGCCGCATACACTATTCTCAGAATGAC
TTGGTTGAGTACTCACCAGTCACAGAAAAGCATCTTACGGATGGCATGACAGTAAGAGAATTATGCAGTG
CTGCCATAACCATGAGTGATAACACTGCGGCCAACTTACTTCTGACAACGATCGGAGGACCGAAGGAGCT
AACCGCTTTTTTGCACAACATGGGGGATCATGTAACTCGCCTTGATCGTTGGGAACCGGAGCTGAATGAA
GCCATACCAAACGACGAGCGTGACACCACGATGCCTGTAGCAATGGCAACAACGTTGCGCAAACTATTAA
CTGGCGAACTACTTACTCTAGCTTCCCGGCAACAATTAATAGACTGGATGGAGGCGGATAAAGTTGCAGG
ACCACTTCTGCGCTCGGCCCTTCCGGCTGGCTGGTTTATTGCTGATAAATCTGGAGCCGGTGAGCGTGGG
TCTCGCGGTATCATTGCAGCACTGGGGCCAGATGGTAAGCCCTCCCGTATCGTAGTTATCTACACGACGG
GGAGTCAGGCAACTATGGATGAACGAAATAGACAGATCGCTGAGATAGGTGCCTCACTGATTAAGCATTG
GTAACTGTCAGACCAAGTTTACTCATATATACTTTAGATTGATTTGCGGCCGGCCGCAAAAGGATCTAGG
TGAAGATCCTTTTTGATAATCTCATGACCAAAATCCCTTAACGTGAGTTTTCGTTCCACTGAGCGTCAGA
CCCCGTAGAAAAGATCAAAGGATCTTCTTGAGATCCTTTTTTTC
Features (pLannotate 1.2.2; 5 found; start..end, strand, type, name):
    755..807     +  CDS            lacI (fragment): lac repressor; lacI; The lac repressor binds to the lac operator to inhibit transcription in E. coli. This inhibition can be relieved by adding lactose or isopropyl-β-D-thiogalactopyranoside (IPTG).
    873..1388    -  LTR            3' LTR: 3' long terminal repeat from murine embryonic stem cell virus
   1419..1523    +  promoter       AmpR promoter: bla
   1524..2384    +  CDS            AmpR: β-lactamase; bla; confers resistance to ampicillin, carbenicillin, and related antibiotics
   2548..572     +  rep_origin     ori (across the origin): high-copy-number ColE1/pMB1/pBR322/pUC origin of replication
