[The description below was written by a language model from this plasmid's Addgene catalogue record and pLannotate feature annotations shown in this document.]
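Description:
pMX-IG-ATG3 (C264A) is a retroviral mammalian expression plasmid built on the pMX-IG backbone, carrying human ATG3 with a cysteine-to-alanine substitution at residue 264 and no epitope tag. ATG3 is the E2-like enzyme of the autophagy conjugation machinery that transfers LC3/ATG8-family proteins onto phosphatidylethanolamine, and C264 is generally known as its catalytic cysteine, so this mutant would be expected to serve as a conjugation-defective control, although the record itself states only that the plasmid expresses untagged ATG3 (C264A) in mammalian cells. In vectors of this type, the insert sits between Moloney murine leukemia virus-derived long terminal repeats. The 5' LTR drives transcription of a packageable genome, allowing stable integration after virus production in packaging cells. The "IG" in the backbone name conventionally denotes an IRES-GFP cassette for marking transduced cells, but this is not confirmed by the record.

The two annotated sequence records are only about 2.6 kb each and clearly do not represent the whole construct. Both contain just the bacterial backbone: a high-copy ColE1/pUC-type origin, the β-lactamase gene with its promoter conferring ampicillin resistance, a short lacI fragment, and a single LTR region (annotated as MoMLV-derived in one record and as a murine embryonic stem cell virus 3' LTR in the other). Neither shows the ATG3 coding sequence, a packaging signal, an IRES or a reporter. The insert and its surrounding elements therefore cannot be verified from these tables, and the small circular assemblies may reflect partial assembly or recombination between the LTR repeats. The associated work concerns how WIPI2, ATG16L1 and ATG3 deliver LC3 to the phagophore.
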