Addgene plasmid #212023: pMX-IG-ATG3 (C264A)
Purpose: Expresses untagged ATG3 (C264A) in mammalian cells
Depositing lab: Michael Lazarou. Depositing organization: Walter and Eliza Hall Institute of Medical Research. Publication: Three-step docking by WIPI2, ATG16L1, and ATG3 delivers LC3 to the phagophore. Rao S, Skulsuppaisarn M, Strong LM, Ren X, Lazarou M, Hurley JH, Hummer G. Sci Adv. 2024 Feb 9;10(6):eadj8027. doi: 10.1126/sciadv.adj8027. Epub 2024 Feb 7. PubMed 38324698.
Backbone
  Vector backbone: pMX-IG
  Backbone manufacturer: Cell Biolabs
  Vector type: Mammalian Expression, Retroviral
Growth in bacteria
  Bacterial resistance: Ampicillin, 100 μg/mL
  Growth temperature: 37°C
  Growth strain: NEB Stable
  Copy number: High Copy
Gene/Insert
  Gene/Insert name: ATG3
  Species: H. sapiens (human)
  Entrez Gene: ATG3 (a.k.a. APG3, APG3-LIKE, APG3L, PC3-96, hApg3)
Terms and licenses: Academic/Nonprofit Terms; Industry Terms: Not Available to Industry
How to cite: pMX-IG-ATG3 (C264A) was a gift from Michael Lazarou (Addgene plasmid # 212023)
